Addgene plasmid #126761: B-eSpCas9
Purpose: Expression plasmid for human codon-optimized increased fidelity Blackjack-eSpCas9 (w/o U6-sgRNA). Cleaves both 20nt and 5'-extended 21nt spacer containing sgRNAs with higher fidelity than eSpCas9.
Depositing lab: Ervin Welker. Depositing organization: HUN-REN Research Centre for Natural Sciences. Publication: Blackjack mutations improve the on-target activities of increased fidelity variants of SpCas9 with 5'G-extended sgRNAs. Kulcsar PI, Talas A, Toth E, Nyeste A, Ligeti Z, Welker Z, Welker E. Nat Commun. 2020 Mar 6;11(1):1223. doi: 10.1038/s41467-020-15021-5. PubMed 32144253.
Backbone
  Vector backbone: pX330-like (without U6-sgRNA coding sequence)
  Total vector size (bp): 8056
  Vector type: Mammalian Expression, CRISPR
Growth in bacteria
  Bacterial resistance: Ampicillin, 100 μg/mL
  Growth temperature: 37°C
  Growth strain: NEB Stable
  Copy number: High Copy
Gene/Insert
  Gene/Insert name: B-eSpCas9 (alt name: Blackjack-eSpCas9)
  Species: S. pyogenes
  Insert size (bp): 4251
  Mutation: K848A; K1003A; R1060A; amino acids 1005-1013 replaced with two glycine
  Promoter: CBh
  Tag / fusion protein: 3xFLAG (N terminal on insert); NLS (N terminal on insert); NLS (C terminal on insert)
  Cloning method: Restriction Enzyme; 5′ cloning site MluI (not destroyed); 3′ cloning site Pfl23II (destroyed during cloning)
  Sequencing primers: 5′ GAACATCGTGATCGAAATG; 3′ TGTCGAAGCCGCCGTAC
Terms and licenses: Academic/Nonprofit Terms; Industry Terms: Not Available to Industry
Depositor comments: pCbh-3xFLAG-NLS-Blackjack-eSpCas9-NLS (without U6-sgRNA coding sequence, with silent mutations). Blackjack variants cleave both 20nt and 5'-extended 21nt spacer containing sgRNAs. B-eSpCas9 shows higher fidelity and target selectivity than its parental increased fidelity variant, eSpCas9. The lack of sgRNA expression cassette allows for easy testing of various SpCas9 variants with the same sgRNA expressed from a separate plasmid (e.g. pmCherry_gRNA, Addgene# #80457). For detailed information and plasmid usage, please see the associated publication.
How to cite: B-eSpCas9 was a gift from Ervin Welker (Addgene plasmid # 126761 ; http://n2t.net/addgene:126761 ; RRID:Addgene_126761)
