[The description below was written by a language model from this plasmid's Addgene catalogue record and pLannotate feature annotations shown in this document.]
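Description:
B-eSpCas9 is a mammalian expression plasmid of about 8.1 kb built on a pX330-like backbone from which the U6-sgRNA cassette has been removed, so it supplies only the nuclease. It is propagated in E. coli as a high-copy plasmid through a ColE1/pUC-type origin and selected with ampicillin via the β-lactamase gene. The backbone also carries an f1/M13 phage origin, small pBR322-derived bom and rop fragments, and a single AAV2 inverted terminal repeat downstream of the expression cassette. With only one ITR annotated, this appears to be a backbone remnant rather than a functional AAV packaging arrangement.

The payload is a human codon-optimized Streptococcus pyogenes Cas9 variant called Blackjack-eSpCas9. It is driven by the CBh promoter, which the feature tables resolve into a CMV enhancer, the chicken β-actin promoter and a hybrid CBA/MVM intron, and it is terminated by the bGH polyadenylation signal. The protein carries an N-terminal 3xFLAG tag and NLS and a C-terminal nucleoplasmin NLS for detection and nuclear import. It combines the K848A, K1003A and R1060A substitutions with the Blackjack modification, in which residues 1005-1013 are replaced by two glycines. This replacement likely explains the short gap between the annotated Cas9 fragments. The depositor also notes silent mutations in the coding sequence.

According to the record, the variant cleaves with sgRNAs bearing either 20-nt or 5'-extended 21-nt spacers and shows higher fidelity and target selectivity than eSpCas9. Because the guide is supplied from a separate plasmid, different SpCas9 variants can be compared easily using the same sgRNA. The sequenced and depositor records differ by a single nucleotide in length and are otherwise annotated equivalently.
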