Features (pLannotate 1.2.2; 16 found; start..end, strand, type, name):
     12..297     +  enhancer       CMV enhancer: human cytomegalovirus immediate early enhancer; contains an 18-bp deletion relative to the standard CMV enhancer
    299..576     +  promoter       chicken β-actin promoter: No description available
    577..805     +  intron         hybrid intron: hybrid between chicken β-actin (CBA) and minute virus of mice (MMV) introns (Gray et al., 2011)
    943..2544    +  CDS            Cas9(N): N-terminal portion of Streptococcus pyogenes Cas9 (Zetsche et al., 2015)
   2545..3945    +  CDS            Cas9(C) (fragment): C-terminal portion of Streptococcus pyogenes Cas9 (Zetsche et al., 2015)
   3957..5022    +  CDS            Cas9(C) (fragment): C-terminal portion of Streptococcus pyogenes Cas9 (Zetsche et al., 2015)
   5023..5070    +  CDS            nucleoplasmin NLS: bipartite nuclear localization signal from nucleoplasmin
   5104..5215    +  polyA_signal   bGH poly(A) signal: bovine growth hormone polyadenylation signal
   5320..5460    +  repeat_region  AAV2 ITR: inverted terminal repeat of adeno-associated virus serotype 2 inverted
   5465..5516    -  misc_feature   bom (fragment): basis of mobility region from pBR322
   5535..5915    +  rep_origin     M13 ori (sequence partly withheld): M13 bacteriophage origin of replication; arrow indicates direction of (+) strand synthesis
   5991..6040    -  misc_feature   bom (fragment): basis of mobility region from pBR322
   6142..6177    -  CDS            rop (fragment): Rop protein, which maintains plasmids at low copy number; rop
   6272..6376    +  promoter       AmpR promoter: bla
   6377..7237    +  CDS            AmpR: β-lactamase; bla; confers resistance to ampicillin, carbenicillin, and related antibiotics
   7408..7996    +  rep_origin     ori: high-copy-number ColE1/pMB1/pBR322/pUC origin of replication
>Addgene plasmid #126761 | B-eSpCas9 | depositor full sequence | sequence record 252831 | B-eSpCas9 sequence 8056 bps
CTAGAGGTACCCGTTACATAACTTACGGTAAATGGCCCGCCTGGCTGACCGCCCAACGACCCCCGCCCAT
TGACGTCAATAGTAACGCCAATAGGGACTTTCCATTGACGTCAATGGGTGGAGTATTTACGGTAAACTGC
CCACTTGGCAGTACATCAAGTGTATCATATGCCAAGTACGCCCCCTATTGACGTCAATGACGGTAAATGG
CCCGCCTGGCATTGTGCCCAGTACATGACCTTATGGGACTTTCCTACTTGGCAGTACATCTACGTATTAG
TCATCGCTATTACCATGGTCGAGGTGAGCCCCACGTTCTGCTTCACTCTCCCCATCTCCCCCCCCTCCCC
ACCCCCAATTTTGTATTTATTTATTTTTTAATTATTTTGTGCAGCGATGGGGGCGGGGGGGGGGGGGGGG
CGCGCGCCAGGCGGGGCGGGGCGGGGCGAGGGGCGGGGCGGGGCGAGGCGGAGAGGTGCGGCGGCAGCCA
ATCAGAGCGGCGCGCTCCGAAAGTTTCCTTTTATGGCGAGGCGGCGGCGGCGGCGGCCCTATAAAAAGCG
AAGCGCGCGGCGGGCGGGAGTCGCTGCGACGCTGCCTTCGCCCCGTGCCCCGCTCCGCCGCCGCCTCGCG
CCGCCCGCCCCGGCTCTGACTGACCGCGTTACTCCCACAGGTGAGCGGGCGGGACGGCCCTTCTCCTCCG
GGCTGTAATTAGCTGAGCAAGAGGTAAGGGTTTAAGGGATGGTTGGTTGGTGGGGTATTAATGTTTAATT
ACCTGGAGCACCTGCCTGAAATCACTTTTTTTCAGGTTGGACCGGTGCCACCATGGACTATAAGGACCAC
GACGGAGACTACAAGGATCATGATATTGATTACAAAGACGATGACGATAAGATGGCCCCAAAGAAGAAGC
GGAAGGTCGGTATCCACGGAGTCCCAGCAGCCGACAAGAAGTACAGCATCGGCCTGGACATCGGCACCAA
CTCTGTGGGCTGGGCCGTGATCACCGACGAGTACAAGGTGCCCAGCAAGAAATTCAAGGTGCTGGGCAAC
ACCGACCGGCACAGCATCAAGAAGAACCTGATCGGAGCCCTGCTGTTCGACAGCGGCGAAACAGCCGAGG
CCACCCGGCTGAAGAGAACCGCCAGAAGAAGATACACCAGACGGAAGAACCGGATCTGCTATCTGCAAGA
GATCTTCAGCAACGAGATGGCCAAGGTGGACGACAGCTTCTTCCACAGACTGGAAGAGTCCTTCCTGGTG
GAAGAGGATAAGAAGCACGAGCGGCACCCCATCTTCGGCAACATCGTGGACGAGGTGGCCTACCACGAGA
AGTACCCCACCATCTACCACCTGAGAAAGAAACTGGTGGACAGCACCGACAAGGCCGACCTGCGGCTGAT
CTATCTGGCCCTGGCCCACATGATCAAGTTCCGGGGCCACTTCCTGATCGAGGGCGACCTGAACCCCGAC
AACAGCGACGTGGACAAGCTGTTCATCCAGCTGGTGCAGACCTACAACCAGCTGTTCGAGGAAAACCCCA
TCAACGCCAGCGGCGTGGACGCCAAGGCCATCCTGTCTGCCAGACTGAGCAAGAGCAGACGGCTGGAAAA
TCTGATCGCCCAGCTGCCCGGCGAGAAGAAGAATGGCCTGTTCGGAAACCTGATTGCCCTGAGCCTGGGC
CTGACCCCCAACTTCAAGAGCAACTTCGACCTGGCCGAGGATGCCAAACTGCAGCTGAGCAAGGACACCT
ACGACGACGACCTGGACAACCTGCTGGCCCAGATCGGCGACCAGTACGCCGACCTGTTTCTGGCCGCCAA
GAACCTGTCCGACGCCATCCTGCTGAGCGACATCCTGAGAGTGAACACCGAGATCACCAAGGCCCCCCTG
AGCGCCTCTATGATCAAGAGATACGACGAGCACCACCAGGACCTGACCCTGCTGAAAGCTCTCGTGCGGC
AGCAGCTGCCTGAGAAGTACAAAGAGATTTTCTTCGACCAGAGCAAGAACGGCTACGCCGGCTACATTGA
CGGCGGAGCCAGCCAGGAAGAGTTCTACAAGTTCATCAAGCCCATCCTGGAAAAGATGGACGGCACCGAG
GAACTGCTCGTGAAGCTGAACAGAGAGGACCTGCTGCGGAAGCAGCGGACCTTCGACAACGGCAGCATCC
CCCACCAGATCCACCTGGGAGAGCTGCACGCCATTCTGCGGCGGCAGGAAGATTTTTACCCATTCCTGAA
GGACAACCGGGAAAAGATCGAGAAGATCCTGACCTTCCGCATCCCCTACTACGTGGGCCCTCTGGCCAGG
GGAAACAGCAGATTCGCCTGGATGACCAGAAAGAGCGAGGAAACCATCACCCCCTGGAACTTCGAGGAAG
TGGTGGACAAGGGCGCTTCCGCCCAGAGCTTCATCGAGCGGATGACCAACTTCGATAAGAACCTGCCCAA
CGAGAAGGTGCTGCCCAAGCACAGCCTGCTGTACGAGTACTTCACCGTGTATAACGAGCTGACCAAAGTG
AAATACGTGACCGAGGGAATGAGAAAGCCCGCCTTCCTGAGCGGCGAGCAGAAAAAGGCCATCGTGGACC
TGCTGTTCAAGACCAACCGGAAAGTGACCGTGAAGCAGCTGAAAGAGGACTACTTCAAGAAAATCGAGTG
CTTCGACTCCGTGGAAATCTCCGGCGTGGAAGATCGGTTCAACGCCTCCCTGGGCACATACCACGATCTG
CTGAAAATTATCAAGGACAAGGACTTCCTGGACAATGAGGAAAACGAGGACATTCTGGAAGATATCGTGC
TGACCCTGACACTGTTTGAGGACAGAGAGATGATCGAGGAACGGCTGAAAACCTATGCCCACCTGTTCGA
CGACAAAGTGATGAAGCAGCTGAAGCGGCGGAGATACACCGGCTGGGGCAGGCTGAGCCGGAAGCTGATC
AACGGCATCCGGGACAAGCAGTCCGGCAAGACAATCCTGGATTTCCTGAAGTCCGACGGCTTCGCCAACA
GAAACTTCATGCAGCTGATCCACGACGACAGCCTGACCTTTAAAGAGGACATCCAGAAAGCCCAGGTGTC
CGGCCAGGGCGATAGCCTGCACGAGCACATTGCCAATCTGGCCGGCAGCCCCGCCATTAAGAAGGGCATC
CTGCAGACAGTGAAGGTGGTGGACGAGCTCGTGAAAGTGATGGGCCGGCACAAGCCCGAGAACATCGTGA
TCGAAATGGCCAGAGAGAACCAGACCACCCAGAAGGGACAGAAGAACAGCCGCGAGAGAATGAAGCGGAT
CGAAGAGGGCATCAAAGAGCTGGGCAGCCAGATCCTGAAAGAACACCCCGTGGAAAACACCCAGCTGCAG
AACGAGAAGCTGTACCTGTACTACCTGCAGAATGGGCGGGATATGTACGTGGACCAGGAACTGGACATCA
ACCGGCTGTCCGACTACGATGTGGACCATATCGTGCCTCAGAGCTTTCTGGCCGACGACTCCATCGACAA
CAAGGTGCTGACCAGAAGCGACAAGAACCGGGGCAAGAGCGACAACGTGCCCTCCGAAGAGGTCGTGAAG
AAGATGAAGAACTACTGGCGGCAGCTGCTGAACGCCAAGCTGATTACCCAGAGAAAGTTCGACAATCTGA
CCAAGGCCGAGAGAGGCGGCCTGAGCGAACTGGATAAGGCCGGCTTCATCAAGAGACAGCTGGTGGAAAC
CCGGCAGATCACAAAGCACGTGGCACAGATCCTGGACTCCCGGATGAACACTAAGTACGACGAGAATGAC
AAGCTGATCCGGGAAGTGAAAGTGATCACCCTGAAGTCCAAGCTGGTGTCCGATTTCCGGAAGGATTTCC
AGTTTTACAAAGTGCGCGAGATCAACAACTACCACCACGCCCACGACGCGTACCTGAACGCCGTCGTGGG
AACCGCCCTGATCAAAAAGTACCCTGCGCTGGGTGGCAAGGTGTACGATGTACGGAAGATGATCGCCAAG
AGCGAGCAGGAAATCGGCAAGGCTACCGCCAAGTACTTCTTCTACAGCAACATCATGAACTTTTTCAAGA
CCGAGATTACCCTGGCCAACGGCGAGATCCGGAAGGCGCCTCTGATCGAGACAAACGGCGAAACCGGGGA
GATCGTGTGGGATAAGGGCCGGGATTTTGCCACCGTGCGGAAAGTGCTGAGCATGCCCCAAGTGAATATC
GTGAAAAAGACCGAGGTGCAGACAGGCGGCTTCAGCAAAGAGTCTATCCTGCCCAAGAGGAACAGCGATA
AGCTGATCGCCAGAAAGAAGGACTGGGACCCTAAGAAGTACGGCGGCTTCGACAGCCCCACCGTGGCCTA
TTCTGTGCTGGTGGTGGCCAAAGTGGAAAAGGGCAAGTCCAAGAAACTGAAGAGTGTGAAAGAGCTGCTG
GGGATCACCATCATGGAAAGAAGCAGCTTCGAGAAGAATCCCATCGACTTTCTGGAAGCCAAGGGCTACA
AAGAAGTGAAAAAGGACCTGATCATCAAGCTGCCTAAGTACTCCCTGTTCGAGCTGGAAAACGGCCGGAA
GAGAATGCTGGCCTCTGCCGGCGAACTGCAGAAGGGAAACGAACTGGCCCTGCCCTCCAAATATGTGAAC
TTCCTGTACCTGGCCAGCCACTATGAGAAGCTGAAGGGCTCCCCCGAGGATAATGAGCAGAAACAGCTGT
TTGTGGAACAGCACAAGCACTACCTGGACGAGATCATCGAGCAGATCAGCGAGTTCTCCAAGAGAGTGAT
CCTGGCCGACGCTAATCTGGACAAAGTGCTGTCCGCCTACAACAAGCACCGGGATAAGCCCATCAGAGAG
CAGGCCGAGAATATCATCCACCTGTTTACCCTGACCAATCTGGGAGCCCCTGCCGCCTTCAAGTACTTTG
ACACCACCATCGACCGGAAGAGGTACACCAGCACCAAAGAGGTGCTGGACGCCACCCTGATCCACCAGAG
CATCACCGGCCTGTACGAGACACGGATCGACCTGTCTCAGCTGGGAGGCGACAAAAGGCCGGCGGCCACG
AAAAAGGCCGGCCAGGCAAAAAAGAAAAAGTAAGAATTCCTAGAGCTCGCTGATCAGCCTCGACTGTGCC
TTCTAGTTGCCAGCCATCTGTTGTTTGCCCCTCCCCCGTGCCTTCCTTGACCCTGGAAGGTGCCACTCCC
ACTGTCCTTTCCTAATAAAATGAGGAAATTGCATCGCATTGTCTGAGTAGGTGTCATTCTATTCTGGGGG
GTGGGGTGGGGCAGGACAGCAAGGGGGAGGATTGGGAAGAGAATAGCAGGCATGCTGGGGAGCGGCCGCA
GGAACCCCTAGTGATGGAGTTGGCCACTCCCTCTCTGCGCGCTCGCTCGCTCACTGAGGCCGGGCGACCA
AAGGTCGCCCGACGCCCGGGCTTTGCCCGGGCGGCCTCAGTGAGCGAGCGAGCGCGCAGCTGCCTGCAGG
GGCGCCTGATGCGGTATTTTCTCCTTACGCATCTGTGCGGTATTTCACACCGCATA
[142 nt withheld, positions 5517-5658]
C
[141 nt withheld, positions 5660-5800]
CCTTTGACGTTGGAGTCCACGTTCTTT
[37 nt withheld, positions 5828-5864]
ACCCTATCTCGGGCTATTCTTTTGATTTATAAGGGATTTTGCCGATTTCGGCCTATTGGTTAAAAAATGA
GCTGATTTAACAAAAATTTAACGCGAATTTTAACAAAATATTAACGTTTACAATTTTATGGTGCACTCTC
AGTACAATCTGCTCTGATGCCGCATAGTTAAGCCAGCCCCGACACCCGCCAACACCCGCTGACGCGCCCT
GACGGGCTTGTCTGCTCCCGGCATCCGCTTACAGACAAGCTGTGACCGTCTCCGGGAGCTGCATGTGTCA
GAGGTTTTCACCGTCATCACCGAAACGCGCGAGACGAAAGGGCCTCGTGATACGCCTATTTTTATAGGTT
AATGTCATGATAATAATGGTTTCTTAGACGTCAGGTGGCACTTTTCGGGGAAATGTGCGCGGAACCCCTA
TTTGTTTATTTTTCTAAATACATTCAAATATGTATCCGCTCATGAGACAATAACCCTGATAAATGCTTCA
ATAATATTGAAAAAGGAAGAGTATGAGTATTCAACATTTCCGTGTCGCCCTTATTCCCTTTTTTGCGGCA
TTTTGCCTTCCTGTTTTTGCTCACCCAGAAACGCTGGTGAAAGTAAAAGATGCTGAAGATCAGTTGGGTG
CACGAGTGGGTTACATCGAACTGGATCTCAACAGCGGTAAGATCCTTGAGAGTTTTCGCCCCGAAGAACG
TTTTCCAATGATGAGCACTTTTAAAGTTCTGCTATGTGGCGCGGTATTATCCCGTATTGACGCCGGGCAA
GAGCAACTCGGTCGCCGCATACACTATTCTCAGAATGACTTGGTTGAGTACTCACCAGTCACAGAAAAGC
ATCTTACGGATGGCATGACAGTAAGAGAATTATGCAGTGCTGCCATAACCATGAGTGATAACACTGCGGC
CAACTTACTTCTGACAACGATCGGAGGACCGAAGGAGCTAACCGCTTTTTTGCACAACATGGGGGATCAT
GTAACTCGCCTTGATCGTTGGGAACCGGAGCTGAATGAAGCCATACCAAACGACGAGCGTGACACCACGA
TGCCTGTAGCAATGGCAACAACGTTGCGCAAACTATTAACTGGCGAACTACTTACTCTAGCTTCCCGGCA
ACAATTAATAGACTGGATGGAGGCGGATAAAGTTGCAGGACCACTTCTGCGCTCGGCCCTTCCGGCTGGC
TGGTTTATTGCTGATAAATCTGGAGCCGGTGAGCGTGGAAGCCGCGGTATCATTGCAGCACTGGGGCCAG
ATGGTAAGCCCTCCCGTATCGTAGTTATCTACACGACGGGGAGTCAGGCAACTATGGATGAACGAAATAG
ACAGATCGCTGAGATAGGTGCCTCACTGATTAAGCATTGGTAACTGTCAGACCAAGTTTACTCATATATA
CTTTAGATTGATTTAAAACTTCATTTTTAATTTAAAAGGATCTAGGTGAAGATCCTTTTTGATAATCTCA
TGACCAAAATCCCTTAACGTGAGTTTTCGTTCCACTGAGCGTCAGACCCCGTAGAAAAGATCAAAGGATC
TTCTTGAGATCCTTTTTTTCTGCGCGTAATCTGCTGCTTGCAAACAAAAAAACCACCGCTACCAGCGGTG
GTTTGTTTGCCGGATCAAGAGCTACCAACTCTTTTTCCGAAGGTAACTGGCTTCAGCAGAGCGCAGATAC
CAAATACTGTCCTTCTAGTGTAGCCGTAGTTAGGCCACCACTTCAAGAACTCTGTAGCACCGCCTACATA
CCTCGCTCTGCTAATCCTGTTACCAGTGGCTGCTGCCAGTGGCGATAAGTCGTGTCTTACCGGGTTGGAC
TCAAGACGATAGTTACCGGATAAGGCGCAGCGGTCGGGCTGAACGGGGGGTTCGTGCACACAGCCCAGCT
TGGAGCGAACGACCTACACCGAACTGAGATACCTACAGCGTGAGCTATGAGAAAGCGCCACGCTTCCCGA
AGGGAGAAAGGCGGACAGGTATCCGGTAAGCGGCAGGGTCGGAACAGGAGAGCGCACGAGGGAGCTTCCA
GGGGGAAACGCCTGGTATCTTTATAGTCCTGTCGGGTTTCGCCACCTCTGACTTGAGCGTCGATTTTTGT
GATGCTCGTCAGGGGGGCGGAGCCTATGGAAAAACGCCAGCAACGCGGCCTTTTTACGGTTCCTGGCCTT
TTGCTGGCCTTTTGCTCACATG
