Features (pLannotate 1.2.2; 16 found; start..end, strand, type, name):
     12..297     +  enhancer       CMV enhancer: human cytomegalovirus immediate early enhancer; contains an 18-bp deletion relative to the standard CMV enhancer
    299..576     +  promoter       chicken β-actin promoter: No description available
    577..804     +  intron         hybrid intron: hybrid between chicken β-actin (CBA) and minute virus of mice (MMV) introns (Gray et al., 2011)
    942..2543    +  CDS            Cas9(N): N-terminal portion of Streptococcus pyogenes Cas9 (Zetsche et al., 2015)
   2544..3944    +  CDS            Cas9(C) (fragment): C-terminal portion of Streptococcus pyogenes Cas9 (Zetsche et al., 2015)
   3956..5021    +  CDS            Cas9(C) (fragment): C-terminal portion of Streptococcus pyogenes Cas9 (Zetsche et al., 2015)
   5022..5069    +  CDS            nucleoplasmin NLS: bipartite nuclear localization signal from nucleoplasmin
   5103..5214    +  polyA_signal   bGH poly(A) signal: bovine growth hormone polyadenylation signal
   5319..5459    +  repeat_region  AAV2 ITR: inverted terminal repeat of adeno-associated virus serotype 2 inverted
   5464..5515    -  misc_feature   bom (fragment): basis of mobility region from pBR322
   5534..5989    +  rep_origin     f1 ori (sequence partly withheld): f1 bacteriophage origin of replication; arrow indicates direction of (+) strand synthesis
   5990..6039    -  misc_feature   bom (fragment): basis of mobility region from pBR322
   6141..6176    -  CDS            rop (fragment): Rop protein, which maintains plasmids at low copy number; rop
   6271..6375    +  promoter       AmpR promoter: bla
   6376..7236    +  CDS            AmpR: β-lactamase; bla; confers resistance to ampicillin, carbenicillin, and related antibiotics
   7407..7995    +  rep_origin     ori: high-copy-number ColE1/pMB1/pBR322/pUC origin of replication
>Addgene plasmid #126761 | B-eSpCas9 | addgene full sequence | sequence record 259548 | Addgene NGS Result
CTAGAGGTACCCGTTACATAACTTACGGTAAATGGCCCGCCTGGCTGACCGCCCAACGACCCCCGCCCAT
TGACGTCAATAGTAACGCCAATAGGGACTTTCCATTGACGTCAATGGGTGGAGTATTTACGGTAAACTGC
CCACTTGGCAGTACATCAAGTGTATCATATGCCAAGTACGCCCCCTATTGACGTCAATGACGGTAAATGG
CCCGCCTGGCATTGTGCCCAGTACATGACCTTATGGGACTTTCCTACTTGGCAGTACATCTACGTATTAG
TCATCGCTATTACCATGGTCGAGGTGAGCCCCACGTTCTGCTTCACTCTCCCCATCTCCCCCCCCTCCCC
ACCCCCAATTTTGTATTTATTTATTTTTTAATTATTTTGTGCAGCGATGGGGGCGGGGGGGGGGGGGGGG
SGCGCGCCGGGGGGGGGGGGGGGGGGSGGGGGGGGGGGSGGGGSGAGGCGGAGAGGTGCGGCGGCAGCCA
ATCAGAGCGGCGCGCTCCGAAAGTTTCCTTTTATGGCGAGGCGGCGGCGGCGGCGGCCCTATAAAAAGCG
AAGCGCGCGGCGGGCGGGAGTCGCTGCGCGCTGCCTTCGCCCCGTGCCCCGCTCCGCCGCCGCCTCGCGC
CGCCCGCCCCGGCTCTGACTGACCGCGTTACTCCCACAGGTGAGCGGGCGGGACGGCCCTTCTCCTCCGG
GCTGTAATTAGCTGAGCAAGAGGTAAGGGTTTAAGGGATGGTTGGTTGGTGGGGTATTAATGTTTAATTA
CCTGGAGCACCTGCCTGAAATCACTTTTTTTCAGGTTGGACCGGTGCCACCATGGACTATAAGGACCACG
ACGGAGACTACAAGGATCATGATATTGATTACAAAGACGATGACGATAAGATGGCCCCAAAGAAGAAGCG
GAAGGTCGGTATCCACGGAGTCCCAGCAGCCGACAAGAAGTACAGCATCGGCCTGGACATCGGCACCAAC
TCTGTGGGCTGGGCCGTGATCACCGACGAGTACAAGGTGCCCAGCAAGAAATTCAAGGTGCTGGGCAACA
CCGACCGGCACAGCATCAAGAAGAACCTGATCGGAGCCCTGCTGTTCGACAGCGGCGAAACAGCCGAGGC
CACCCGGCTGAAGAGAACCGCCAGAAGAAGATACACCAGACGGAAGAACCGGATCTGCTATCTGCAAGAG
ATCTTCAGCAACGAGATGGCCAAGGTGGACGACAGCTTCTTCCACAGACTGGAAGAGTCCTTCCTGGTGG
AAGAGGATAAGAAGCACGAGCGGCACCCCATCTTCGGCAACATCGTGGACGAGGTGGCCTACCACGAGAA
GTACCCCACCATCTACCACCTGAGAAAGAAACTGGTGGACAGCACCGACAAGGCCGACCTGCGGCTGATC
TATCTGGCCCTGGCCCACATGATCAAGTTCCGGGGCCACTTCCTGATCGAGGGCGACCTGAACCCCGACA
ACAGCGACGTGGACAAGCTGTTCATCCAGCTGGTGCAGACCTACAACCAGCTGTTCGAGGAAAACCCCAT
CAACGCCAGCGGCGTGGACGCCAAGGCCATCCTGTCTGCCAGACTGAGCAAGAGCAGACGGCTGGAAAAT
CTGATCGCCCAGCTGCCCGGCGAGAAGAAGAATGGCCTGTTCGGAAACCTGATTGCCCTGAGCCTGGGCC
TGACCCCCAACTTCAAGAGCAACTTCGACCTGGCCGAGGATGCCAAACTGCAGCTGAGCAAGGACACCTA
CGACGACGACCTGGACAACCTGCTGGCCCAGATCGGCGACCAGTACGCCGACCTGTTTCTGGCCGCCAAG
AACCTGTCCGACGCCATCCTGCTGAGCGACATCCTGAGAGTGAACACCGAGATCACCAAGGCCCCCCTGA
GCGCCTCTATGATCAAGAGATACGACGAGCACCACCAGGACCTGACCCTGCTGAAAGCTCTCGTGCGGCA
GCAGCTGCCTGAGAAGTACAAAGAGATTTTCTTCGACCAGAGCAAGAACGGCTACGCCGGCTACATTGAC
GGCGGAGCCAGCCAGGAAGAGTTCTACAAGTTCATCAAGCCCATCCTGGAAAAGATGGACGGCACCGAGG
AACTGCTCGTGAAGCTGAACAGAGAGGACCTGCTGCGGAAGCAGCGGACCTTCGACAACGGCAGCATCCC
CCACCAGATCCACCTGGGAGAGCTGCACGCCATTCTGCGGCGGCAGGAAGATTTTTACCCATTCCTGAAG
GACAACCGGGAAAAGATCGAGAAGATCCTGACCTTCCGCATCCCCTACTACGTGGGCCCTCTGGCCAGGG
GAAACAGCAGATTCGCCTGGATGACCAGAAAGAGCGAGGAAACCATCACCCCCTGGAACTTCGAGGAAGT
GGTGGACAAGGGCGCTTCCGCCCAGAGCTTCATCGAGCGGATGACCAACTTCGATAAGAACCTGCCCAAC
GAGAAGGTGCTGCCCAAGCACAGCCTGCTGTACGAGTACTTCACCGTGTATAACGAGCTGACCAAAGTGA
AATACGTGACCGAGGGAATGAGAAAGCCCGCCTTCCTGAGCGGCGAGCAGAAAAAGGCCATCGTGGACCT
GCTGTTCAAGACCAACCGGAAAGTGACCGTGAAGCAGCTGAAAGAGGACTACTTCAAGAAAATCGAGTGC
TTCGACTCCGTGGAAATCTCCGGCGTGGAAGATCGGTTCAACGCCTCCCTGGGCACATACCACGATCTGC
TGAAAATTATCAAGGACAAGGACTTCCTGGACAATGAGGAAAACGAGGACATTCTGGAAGATATCGTGCT
GACCCTGACACTGTTTGAGGACAGAGAGATGATCGAGGAACGGCTGAAAACCTATGCCCACCTGTTCGAC
GACAAAGTGATGAAGCAGCTGAAGCGGCGGAGATACACCGGCTGGGGCAGGCTGAGCCGGAAGCTGATCA
ACGGCATCCGGGACAAGCAGTCCGGCAAGACAATCCTGGATTTCCTGAAGTCCGACGGCTTCGCCAACAG
AAACTTCATGCAGCTGATCCACGACGACAGCCTGACCTTTAAAGAGGACATCCAGAAAGCCCAGGTGTCC
GGCCAGGGCGATAGCCTGCACGAGCACATTGCCAATCTGGCCGGCAGCCCCGCCATTAAGAAGGGCATCC
TGCAGACAGTGAAGGTGGTGGACGAGCTCGTGAAAGTGATGGGCCGGCACAAGCCCGAGAACATCGTGAT
CGAAATGGCCAGAGAGAACCAGACCACCCAGAAGGGACAGAAGAACAGCCGCGAGAGAATGAAGCGGATC
GAAGAGGGCATCAAAGAGCTGGGCAGCCAGATCCTGAAAGAACACCCCGTGGAAAACACCCAGCTGCAGA
ACGAGAAGCTGTACCTGTACTACCTGCAGAATGGGCGGGATATGTACGTGGACCAGGAACTGGACATCAA
CCGGCTGTCCGACTACGATGTGGACCATATCGTGCCTCAGAGCTTTCTGGCCGACGACTCCATCGACAAC
AAGGTGCTGACCAGAAGCGACAAGAACCGGGGCAAGAGCGACAACGTGCCCTCCGAAGAGGTCGTGAAGA
AGATGAAGAACTACTGGCGGCAGCTGCTGAACGCCAAGCTGATTACCCAGAGAAAGTTCGACAATCTGAC
CAAGGCCGAGAGAGGCGGCCTGAGCGAACTGGATAAGGCCGGCTTCATCAAGAGACAGCTGGTGGAAACC
CGGCAGATCACAAAGCACGTGGCACAGATCCTGGACTCCCGGATGAACACTAAGTACGACGAGAATGACA
AGCTGATCCGGGAAGTGAAAGTGATCACCCTGAAGTCCAAGCTGGTGTCCGATTTCCGGAAGGATTTCCA
GTTTTACAAAGTGCGCGAGATCAACAACTACCACCACGCCCACGACGCGTACCTGAACGCCGTCGTGGGA
ACCGCCCTGATCAAAAAGTACCCTGCGCTGGGTGGCAAGGTGTACGATGTACGGAAGATGATCGCCAAGA
GCGAGCAGGAAATCGGCAAGGCTACCGCCAAGTACTTCTTCTACAGCAACATCATGAACTTTTTCAAGAC
CGAGATTACCCTGGCCAACGGCGAGATCCGGAAGGCGCCTCTGATCGAGACAAACGGCGAAACCGGGGAG
ATCGTGTGGGATAAGGGCCGGGATTTTGCCACCGTGCGGAAAGTGCTGAGCATGCCCCAAGTGAATATCG
TGAAAAAGACCGAGGTGCAGACAGGCGGCTTCAGCAAAGAGTCTATCCTGCCCAAGAGGAACAGCGATAA
GCTGATCGCCAGAAAGAAGGACTGGGACCCTAAGAAGTACGGCGGCTTCGACAGCCCCACCGTGGCCTAT
TCTGTGCTGGTGGTGGCCAAAGTGGAAAAGGGCAAGTCCAAGAAACTGAAGAGTGTGAAAGAGCTGCTGG
GGATCACCATCATGGAAAGAAGCAGCTTCGAGAAGAATCCCATCGACTTTCTGGAAGCCAAGGGCTACAA
AGAAGTGAAAAAGGACCTGATCATCAAGCTGCCTAAGTACTCCCTGTTCGAGCTGGAAAACGGCCGGAAG
AGAATGCTGGCCTCTGCCGGCGAACTGCAGAAGGGAAACGAACTGGCCCTGCCCTCCAAATATGTGAACT
TCCTGTACCTGGCCAGCCACTATGAGAAGCTGAAGGGCTCCCCCGAGGATAATGAGCAGAAACAGCTGTT
TGTGGAACAGCACAAGCACTACCTGGACGAGATCATCGAGCAGATCAGCGAGTTCTCCAAGAGAGTGATC
CTGGCCGACGCTAATCTGGACAAAGTGCTGTCCGCCTACAACAAGCACCGGGATAAGCCCATCAGAGAGC
AGGCCGAGAATATCATCCACCTGTTTACCCTGACCAATCTGGGAGCCCCTGCCGCCTTCAAGTACTTTGA
CACCACCATCGACCGGAAGAGGTACACCAGCACCAAAGAGGTGCTGGACGCCACCCTGATCCACCAGAGC
ATCACCGGCCTGTACGAGACACGGATCGACCTGTCTCAGCTGGGAGGCGACAAAAGGCCGGCGGCCACGA
AAAAGGCCGGCCAGGCAAAAAAGAAAAAGTAAGAATTCCTAGAGCTCGCTGATCAGCCTCGACTGTGCCT
TCTAGTTGCCAGCCATCTGTTGTTTGCCCCTCCCCCGTGCCTTCCTTGACCCTGGAAGGTGCCACTCCCA
CTGTCCTTTCCTAATAAAATGAGGAAATTGCATCGCATTGTCTGAGTAGGTGTCATTCTATTCTGGGGGG
TGGGGTGGGGCAGGACAGCAAGGGGGAGGATTGGGAAGAGAATAGCAGGCATGCTGGGGAGCGGCCGCAG
GAACCCCTAGTGATGGAGTTGGCCACTCCCTCTCTGCGCGCTCGCTCGCTCACTGAGGCCGGGCGACCAA
AGGTCGCCCGACGCCCGGGCTTTGCCCGGGCGGCCTCAGTGAGCGAGCGAGCGCGCAGCTGCCTGCAGGG
GCGCCTGATGCGGTATTTTCTCCTTACGCATCTGTGCGGTATTTCACACCGCATA
[95 nt withheld, positions 5516-5610]
T
[46 nt withheld, positions 5612-5657]
C
[141 nt withheld, positions 5659-5799]
CCTTTGACGTTGGAGTCCACGTTCTTT
[37 nt withheld, positions 5827-5863]
ACTCTATCTCGGGCTATTCTTTTGATTTATAAGGGATTTTGCCGATTTCGGTCTATTGGTTAAAAAATGA
GCTGATTTAACAAAAATTTAACGCGAATTTTAACAAAATATTAACGTTTACAATTTTATGGTGCACTCTC
AGTACAATCTGCTCTGATGCCGCATAGTTAAGCCAGCCCCGACACCCGCCAACACCCGCTGACGCGCCCT
GACGGGCTTGTCTGCTCCCGGCATCCGCTTACAGACAAGCTGTGACCGTCTCCGGGAGCTGCATGTGTCA
GAGGTTTTCACCGTCATCACCGAAACGCGCGAGACGAAAGGGCCTCGTGATACGCCTATTTTTATAGGTT
AATGTCATGATAATAATGGTTTCTTAGACGTCAGGTGGCACTTTTCGGGGAAATGTGCGCGGAACCCCTA
TTTGTTTATTTTTCTAAATACATTCAAATATGTATCCGCTCATGAGACAATAACCCTGATAAATGCTTCA
ATAATATTGAAAAAGGAAGAGTATGAGTATTCAACATTTCCGTGTCGCCCTTATTCCCTTTTTTGCGGCA
TTTTGCCTTCCTGTTTTTGCTCACCCAGAAACGCTGGTGAAAGTAAAAGATGCTGAAGATCAGTTGGGTG
CACGAGTGGGTTACATCGAACTGGATCTCAACAGCGGTAAGATCCTTGAGAGTTTTCGCCCCGAAGAACG
TTTTCCAATGATGAGCACTTTTAAAGTTCTGCTATGTGGCGCGGTATTATCCCGTATTGACGCCGGGCAA
GAGCAACTCGGTCGCCGCATACACTATTCTCAGAATGACTTGGTTGAGTACTCACCAGTCACAGAAAAGC
ATCTTACGGATGGCATGACAGTAAGAGAATTATGCAGTGCTGCCATAACCATGAGTGATAACACTGCGGC
CAACTTACTTCTGACAACGATCGGAGGACCGAAGGAGCTAACCGCTTTTTTGCACAACATGGGGGATCAT
GTAACTCGCCTTGATCGTTGGGAACCGGAGCTGAATGAAGCCATACCAAACGACGAGCGTGACACCACGA
TGCCTGTAGCAATGGCAACAACGTTGCGCAAACTATTAACTGGCGAACTACTTACTCTAGCTTCCCGGCA
ACAATTAATAGACTGGATGGAGGCGGATAAAGTTGCAGGACCACTTCTGCGCTCGGCCCTTCCGGCTGGC
TGGTTTATTGCTGATAAATCTGGAGCCGGTGAGCGTGGAAGCCGCGGTATCATTGCAGCACTGGGGCCAG
ATGGTAAGCCCTCCCGTATCGTAGTTATCTACACGACGGGGAGTCAGGCAACTATGGATGAACGAAATAG
ACAGATCGCTGAGATAGGTGCCTCACTGATTAAGCATTGGTAACTGTCAGACCAAGTTTACTCATATATA
CTTTAGATTGATTTAAAACTTCATTTTTAATTTAAAAGGATCTAGGTGAAGATCCTTTTTGATAATCTCA
TGACCAAAATCCCTTAACGTGAGTTTTCGTTCCACTGAGCGTCAGACCCCGTAGAAAAGATCAAAGGATC
TTCTTGAGATCCTTTTTTTCTGCGCGTAATCTGCTGCTTGCAAACAAAAAAACCACCGCTACCAGCGGTG
GTTTGTTTGCCGGATCAAGAGCTACCAACTCTTTTTCCGAAGGTAACTGGCTTCAGCAGAGCGCAGATAC
CAAATACTGTTCTTCTAGTGTAGCCGTAGTTAGGCCACCACTTCAAGAACTCTGTAGCACCGCCTACATA
CCTCGCTCTGCTAATCCTGTTACCAGTGGCTGCTGCCAGTGGCGATAAGTCGTGTCTTACCGGGTTGGAC
TCAAGACGATAGTTACCGGATAAGGCGCAGCGGTCGGGCTGAACGGGGGGTTCGTGCACACAGCCCAGCT
TGGAGCGAACGACCTACACCGAACTGAGATACCTACAGCGTGAGCTATGAGAAAGCGCCACGCTTCCCGA
AGGGAGAAAGGCGGACAGGTATCCGGTAAGCGGCAGGGTCGGAACAGGAGAGCGCACGAGGGAGCTTCCA
GGGGGAAACGCCTGGTATCTTTATAGTCCTGTCGGGTTTCGCCACCTCTGACTTGAGCGTCGATTTTTGT
GATGCTCGTCAGGGGGGCGGAGCCTATGGAAAAACGCCAGCAACGCGGCCTTTTTACGGTTCCTGGCCTT
TTGCTGGCCTTTTGCTCACATG
